Addgene plasmid #231323: pNDGG054
Purpose: (Empty Backbone) BEVA Golden Gate cloning vector; BEVA2.0 Broad host range plasmid with stability. L1-RK2-Km-par-ELT4; GG assembly from pOGG004, pNDGG001, pOGG010, pOGG012, and pOGG014, NmR/KmR
Depositing lab: Barney Geddes. Depositing organization: North Dakota State University. Publication: BEVA2.0: modular assembly of golden gate-compatible vectors with expanded utility for genetic engineering. Geddes BA, Williamson R, Schumacher J, Ardi A, Levin G, Cervenka E, Huang R, diCenzo G. Can J Microbiol. 2025 Jan 1;71:1-13. doi: 10.1139/cjm-2024-0246. PubMed 39919271.
Backbone
  Vector backbone: NA
  Vector type: Bacterial Expression
Growth in bacteria
  Bacterial resistance: Kanamycin, 50 μg/mL
  Growth temperature: 37°C
  Growth strain: DH5alpha
  Copy number: High Copy
Gene/Insert
  Gene/Insert name: None
Terms and licenses: Academic/Nonprofit Terms; Industry Terms: Not Available to Industry
How to cite: pNDGG054 was a gift from Barney Geddes (Addgene plasmid # 231323 ; http://n2t.net/addgene:231323 ; RRID:Addgene_231323)
