[The description below was written by a language model from this plasmid's Addgene catalogue record and pLannotate feature annotations shown in this document.]
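Description:
pNDGG054 is an empty broad-host-range Golden Gate cloning vector from the BEVA2.0 (Bacterial Expression Vector Archive) modular system. It was itself built by Golden Gate assembly of five module plasmids, and its shorthand, L1-RK2-Km-par-ELT4, indicates a level 1 cloning site, an RK2 replicon, a kanamycin/neomycin marker, a par stability module and an end-linker/terminator module. No separate backbone or insert is recorded. The full sequence is about 6.8 kb.

Replication relies on the IncP (RK2) oriV together with trfA, whose product binds and activates oriV, allowing maintenance in a wide range of Gram-negative bacteria. An IncP oriT permits conjugative mobilisation from a donor that supplies transfer functions in trans. Selection is through the Tn5-derived neo (nptII) gene. The short tnpA fragments annotated nearby are probably remnants of the Tn5-derived source sequences, and the brief CloDF13 ori and bom hits are only partial matches rather than functional elements. The catalogue lists the plasmid as high copy, although RK2 replicons are generally regarded as low copy.

The stability module is the RK2 par region. It contains the parDE toxin–antitoxin pair, which kills plasmid-free segregants, and divergently oriented genes annotated as parB and parA, which are involved in partition. Together these favour plasmid retention without antibiotic pressure, for example in environmental or host-associated experiments.

The cloning site is a lac promoter/operator–lacZα cassette with a pUC-type polylinker. It is insulated by the rrnB T1 and lambda t0 terminators, and it presumably allows blue/white screening when an assembled insert replaces it. The record does not state which Type IIS enzyme is used.
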