Features (pLannotate 1.2.2; 20 found; start..end, strand, type, name):
    115..423     -  CDS            parE: PARE_ECOLX - Experimental evidence at protein level: Swiss-Prot protein existence level 1. Toxin component of a type II toxin-antitoxin (TA) system involved in plasmid partition. Acts by inhibiting DNA gyrase, converting supercoiled plasmid DNA into a singly cleaved linear form in an ATP-dependent fashion. To do so it probably interacts with one of the gyrase subunits. Gyrase inhibition is prevented by antitoxin ParD, and is reversed in vitro by incubation with ParD. In cells that have lost the plasmid filamentation and growth inhibition occur; this is suppressed when ParD is supplied in trans
    423..671     -  CDS            parD: PARD_ECOLX - Experimental evidence at protein level: Swiss-Prot protein existence level 1. Antitoxin component of a type II toxin-antitoxin (TA) system involved in plasmid partition. Inhibits the anti-DNA gyrase activity of toxin ParE; reverses and restores gyrase catalytic activity in vitro. The parDE operon alone is capable of stabilizing an RK2-derived minireplicon under defined growth conditions in several different Gram- negative bacteria. It does so by the post-segregational killing (PSK) of plasmid-free cells, also referred to as a plasmid addiction system. Binds its own promoter, autor
    800..1642    +  CDS            parB: PARB4_ECOLX - Protein predicted: Swiss-Prot protein existence level 4. Involved in plasmid partition. From Escherichia coli.
   1606..2262    +  CDS            parA: PARA4_ECOLX - Protein inferred from homology: Swiss-Prot protein existence level 3. Involved in plasmid partition. From Escherichia coli.
   2422..2508    -  terminator     rrnB T1 terminator: Escherichia coli rrnB; transcription terminator T1 from the E. coli rrnB gene
   2541..2583    +  CDS            lacI (fragment): lac repressor; lacI; The lac repressor binds to the lac operator to inhibit transcription in E. coli. This inhibition can be relieved by adding lactose or isopropyl-β-D-thiogalactopyranoside (IPTG).
   2596..2617    +  protein_bind   CAP binding site: CAP binding activates transcription in the presence of cAMP. E. coli catabolite activator protein
   2632..2662    +  promoter       lac promoter: promoter for the E. coli lac operon
   2670..2686    +  protein_bind   lac operator: The lac repressor binds to the lac operator to inhibit transcription in E. coli. This inhibition can be relieved by adding lactose or isopropyl-β-D-thiogalactopyranoside (IPTG). lac repressor encoded by lacI
   2723..2779    -  misc_feature   MCS: pUC18/19 multiple cloning site
   2776..2933    +  CDS            lacZα (fragment): LacZα fragment of β-galactosidase; lacZ fragment
   2939..3038    -  misc_feature   bom (fragment): basis of mobility region from pBR322
   3134..3228    +  terminator     lambda t0 terminator: transcription terminator from phage lambda
   3237..3446    +  CDS            tnpA (fragment): TN5P_ECOLX - Also known as tnp. Experimental evidence at protein level: Swiss-Prot protein existence level 1. Mediates transposition of transposon Tn5 by a 'cut and paste' mechanism. First, the monomeric transposase binds the 19 bp inverted DNA repeats flanking the transposon. Then, dimerization of the DNA- bound transposase creates a synaptic DNA complex. After nicking of the first DNA strand, excision of the transposon proceeds through a series of intermediates. The transposase then mediates the insertion of the transposon at a new site by strand transfer. The activity of the wild- type tran
   3478..4269    +  CDS            neo: KKA2_KLEPN - Also known as kan, nptII. Experimental evidence at protein level: Swiss-Prot protein existence level 1. Resistance to kanamycin, neomycin, paromomycin, ribostamycin, butirosin and gentamicin B. From Klebsiella pneumoniae.
   4412..4520    +  oriT           oriT: incP origin of transfer
   4581..5729    -  CDS            trfA: trans-acting replication protein that binds to and activates oriV
   5781..6062    -  CDS            tnpA (fragment): TN5P_ECOLX - Also known as tnp. Experimental evidence at protein level: Swiss-Prot protein existence level 1. Mediates transposition of transposon Tn5 by a 'cut and paste' mechanism. First, the monomeric transposase binds the 19 bp inverted DNA repeats flanking the transposon. Then, dimerization of the DNA- bound transposase creates a synaptic DNA complex. After nicking of the first DNA strand, excision of the transposon proceeds through a series of intermediates. The transposase then mediates the insertion of the transposon at a new site by strand transfer. The activity of the wild- type tran
   6122..6653    -  rep_origin     oriV: incP origin of replication
   6709..6744    -  rep_origin     CloDF13 ori (fragment): Plasmids containing the CloDF13 (CDF) origin of replication can be propagated in E. coli cells that contain additional plasmids with compatible origins.
>Addgene plasmid #231323 | pNDGG054 | addgene full sequence | sequence record 471982 | Addgene NGS Result
TTACTGCATGAGCTTGTGGAAGTGTGCTGAGCATAAATGATTCTCCTAGCTGTTCTTTGGGTAAGTACGC
CATCAGGACGTTGTGAGTGGCGCGATTTTTAGCGGCTGAAATCAGCCCTTGAGCCTGTCGGCAAGTCGCG
TCATGAGGTCCATGCGCTCATGCAGGATCGCCACGACCAACGCGGGTTCGCCCGCACGCGGCAGGCAAAA
AACGTAGTGGTGTTCGCAGCGGGCCATCCGCAGCGCGGGAAAGAGTTCGCTCATGTCCTTAAACGGGCCT
TCGCCGGCGGCAAGCCTGGCTATGCCCTGTTCCAGCTTAGCGATATAGCGGCGCACCTGCGCCGCGCCCC
ACTCCCGGCGCGTGTAGCGGATGATGCCGCGTAGATCGGCTTCGGCCTCAGCCGTGAGGATGTAGGCCGT
CAAGCGCGATCCCCGCTGAGTTCTTCATCAAGAATTTCGCCGACGCTCTTGGTGGACACCTTGCCGGCAA
GCCCATCGTTGATGCGGTTCCCCAGCATGGTTTTCAGTTCCTGCCATGCCTGATCGGCATCAGCGTCACC
GGGGAACAGACGTTCGAGGGCGTATTGCTTAATGGTCTTGCCCTGCAAGGCGGCCAGGGCTTTCAGGCTC
TGGTGCTGCTGGTCCGTCATGTCGATTGTCAGGCGGCTCATTGGATAACCTCCATAAAATACACGTAACC
ACATTAGCACATATGTGGGCGTGAGGCTACAGCGCGAGGCGCATTAAGGTCGGGAAAATGCGCTAGGCGC
ATTTAAATTGCGTATTGCTGTAATGCGCCATGCCGGCTAGACTAGGCCCAAATGGGTATACCCAATTTGA
CCAAGGGGGACGCGATGAGGGCGGCCAAGCACTACCGACAACTTCTATCCATCGACTTCAACATCGAGGC
GCTGGCCTTCGTGCCTGGACCCGACGGCACACGCGGCCGGCGCATCCACGTCCTGGGGCGCGAGGTCCGC
GACCGGCCCGGCCTGGTCGAGTACCTTTCGCCGGCGTTCGGCTCGCGGGTGGCGCTGGACGGCTACTGCA
AGGCCAATTTCGATGCAGTGCTGCACCTGGCGTACCCCGATCATCAGCAATGGGGCCACGCATGAAGCGC
CGAAGCTACGCCATGCTGCGCGCCGCTGCCGCGCTGGCCGTCCTGGTCGTTGCCTCGCCGGCATGGGCCG
AGCTGCGCGGCGAGGTCGTGCGCATCATCGACGGCGACACCATCGACGTGCTGGTAGACAAGCAGCCGGT
GCGCGTGCGCCTGGTGGACATTGACGCGCCGGAAAAGCGGCAAGCCTTCGGCGAACGTGCGCGCCAGGCG
CTGGCCGGCATGGTGTTCCGCCGGCACGTCCTGGTCGACGAGAAGGACACCGACCGTTACGGCCGCACGC
TGGGCACCGTCTGGGTCAACATGGAGCTGGCCAGCCGGCCGCCGCAGCCGCGCAACGTCAACGCCGCGAT
GGTTCACCAGGGCATGGCGTGGGCCTATCGCTTCCACGGCCGCGCGGCCGACCCTGAAATGCTGCGGCTC
GAACAGGAGGCGCGAGGCAAGCGCGTCGGCCTCTGGTCCGATCCGCACGCCGTCGAGCCGTGGAAATGGC
GACGCGAGAGCAACAACCGGAGGGACGAAGGTTGAAGGTCGCCCGCATCTACCTGCGCGCCAGTACGGAC
GAGCAGAATCTTGAACGCCAGGAGAGCCTTGTAGCGGCCACGCGGGCCGCCGGGTACTACGTCGCCGGCA
TCTACCGCGAGAAGGCGTCCGGCGCACGCGCCGACCGGCCCGAGCTGCTGCGCATGATCGCGGACCTGCA
ACCTGGTGAAGTCGTCGTTGCGGAGAAGATCGACCGCATCAGCCGCTTGCCGTTGGCCGAGGCCGAGCGC
CTGGTTGCGTCGATCCGGGCCAAAGGGGCCAAGCTGGCCGTGCCTGGCGTGGTGGACCTGTCGGAGCTGG
CCGCCGAGGCGAACGGAGTGGCGAAAATCGTTCTGGAATCCGTCCAGGACATGCTTTTGAAGCTCGCCTT
GCAGATGGCCCGCGACGACTACGAGGATCGGCGCGAGCGTCAACGTCAGGGTGTCCAGTTGGCGAAGGCC
GCCGGCCGCTACACCGGCCGCAAACGTGACGCCGGCATGCACGACCGCATCATCACGCTTCGCTCCGGCG
GATCGAGCATTGCCAAGACGGCCAAGCTGGTCGGATGCAGCCCGAGCCAGGTCAAACGAGTGTGGGCGGC
CTGGAACGCGCAGCAGCAAAAATAAAGCCGGGCAGTGCCCGGCTTTTCTCACCTTTTCGCGTCCCGCAGG
GCCGCTGCGAGCGCCCTACCTAGATCCTCGCTTTCCCCCTCGGTGTAGTCCGGCCAGGGCACGAAGGGCG
CGGATGCGAACCTGTTGAGCAGGTCAGATCTAGGGCGGCGGATTTGTCCTACTCAGGAGAGCGTTCACCG
ACAAACAACAGATAAAACGAAAGGCCCAGTCTTTCGACTGAGCCTTTCGTTTTATTTGATGCCTGCCGAA
TTCGGATCCGGAGTGAGACCGCAGCTGGCACGACAGGTTTGCCGACTGGAAAGCGGGCAGTGAGCGCAAC
GCAATTAATGTGAGTTAGCTCACTCATTAGGCACCCCAGGCTTTACACTTTATGCTTCCGGCTCGTATGT
TGTGTGGAATTGTGAGCGGATAACAATTTCACACAGGAAACAGCTATGACCATGATTACGCCAAGCTTGC
ATGCCTGCAGGTCGACTCTAGAGGATCCCCGGGTACCGAGCTCGAATTCACTGGCCGTCGTTTTACAACG
TCGTGACTGGGAAAACCCTGGCGTTACCCAACTTAATCGCCTTGCAGCACATCCCCCTTTCGCCAGCTGG
CGTAATAGCGAAGAGGCCCGCACCGATCGCCCTTCCCAACAGTTGCGCAGCCTGAATGGCGAATGGCGCC
TGATGCGGTATTTTCTCCTTACGCATCTGTGCGGTATTTCACACCGCATATGGTGCACTCTCAGTACAAT
CTGCTCTGATGCCGCATAGTTAAGCCAGCCCCGACACCCGCCAACACCCGCTGACGCGCCCTGACGGGCT
TGTCTGCTCCCGGCATCCGCTTACAGACAAGCTGTGACGGTCTCACGCTCTTGGACTCCTGTTGATAGAT
CCAGTAATGACCTCAGAACTCCATCTGGATTTGTTCAGAACGCTCGGTTGCCGCCGGGCGTTTTTTATTG
GTGAGAATCCAGGCAATATCTGGACAAGGGAAAACGCAAGCGCAAAGAGAAAGCAGGTAGCTTGCAGTGG
GCTTACATGGCGATAGCTAGACTGGGCGGTTTTATGGACAGCAAGCGAACCGGAATTGCCAGCTGGGGCG
CCCTCTGGTAAGGTTGGGAAGCCCTGCAAAGTAAACTGGATGGCTTTCTTGCCGCCAAGGATCTGATGGC
GCAGGGGATCAAGATCTGATCAAGAGACAGGATGAGGATCGTTTCGCATGATTGAACAAGATGGATTGCA
CGCAGGTTCTCCGGCCGCTTGGGTGGAGAGGCTATTCGGCTATGACTGGGCACAACAGACAATCGGCTGC
TCTGATGCCGCCGTGTTCCGGCTGTCAGCGCAGGGGCGCCCGGTTCTTTTTGTCAAGACCGACCTGTCCG
GTGCCCTGAATGAACTGCAGGACGAGGCAGCGCGGCTATCGTGGCTGGCCACGACGGGCGTTCCTTGCGC
AGCTGTGCTCGACGTTGTCACTGAAGCGGGAAGGGACTGGCTGCTATTGGGCGAAGTGCCGGGGCAGGAT
CTCCTGTCATCTCACCTTGCTCCTGCCGAGAAAGTATCCATCATGGCTGATGCAATGCGGCGGCTGCATA
CGCTTGATCCGGCTACCTGCCCATTCGACCACCAAGCGAAACATCGCATCGAGCGAGCACGTACTCGGAT
GGAAGCCGGTCTTGTCGATCAGGATGATCTGGACGAAGAGCATCAGGGGCTCGCGCCAGCCGAACTGTTC
GCCAGGCTCAAGGCGCGCATGCCCGACGGCGAGGATCTCGTCGTGACCCATGGCGATGCCTGCTTGCCGA
ATATCATGGTGGAAAATGGCCGCTTTTCTGGATTCATCGACTGTGGCCGGCTGGGTGTGGCGGACCGCTA
TCAGGACATAGCGTTGGCTACCCGTGATATTGCTGAAGAGCTTGGCGGCGAATGGGCTGACCGCTTCCTC
GTGCTTTACGGTATCGCCGCTCCCGATTCGCAGCGCATCGCCTTCTATCGCCTTCTTGACGAGTTCTTCT
GAACTACTTTTCCGCTGCATAACCCTGCTTCGGGGTCATTATAGCGATTTTTTCGGTATATCCATCCTTT
TTCGCACGATATACAGGATTTTGCCAAAGGGTTCGTGTAGACTTTCCTTGGTGTATCCAACGGCGTCAGC
CGGGCAGGATAGGTGAAGTAGGCCCACCCGCGAGCGGGTGTTCCTTCTTCACTGTCCCTTATTCGCACCT
GGCGGTGCTCAACGGGAATCCTGCTCTGCGAGGCTGGCCGTAGGCCGGCCGCGATGCAGGTGGCTGCTGA
ACCCCCAGCCGGAACTGACCCCACAAGGCCCTAGCGTTTGCAATGCACCAGGTCATCATTGACCCAGGCG
TGTTCCACCAGGCCGCTGCCTCGCAACTCTTCGCAGGCTTCGCCGACCTGCTCGCGCCACTTCTTCACGC
GGGTGGAATCCGATCCGCACATGAGGCGGAAGGTTTCCAGCTTGAGCGGGTACGGCTCCCGGTGCGAGCT
GAAATAGTCGAACATCCGTCGGGCCGTCGGCGACAGCTTGCGGTACTTCTCCCATATGAATTTCGTGTAG
TGGTCGCCAGCAAACAGCACGACGATTTCCTCGTCGATCAGGACCTGGCAACGGGACGTTTTCTTGCCAC
GGTCCAGGACGCGGAAGCGGTGCAGCAGCGACACCGATTCCAGGTGCCCAACGCGGTCGGACGTGAAGCC
CATCGCCGTCGCCTGTAGGCGCGACAGGCATTCCTCGGCCTTCGTGTAATACCGGCCATTGATCGACCAG
CCCAGGTCCTGGCAAAGCTCGTAGAACGTGAAGGTGATCGGCTCGCCGATAGGGGTGCGCTTCGCGTACT
CCAACACCTGCTGCCACACCAGTTCGTCATCGTCGGCCCGCAGCTCGACGCCGGTGTAGGTGATCTTCAC
GTCCTTGTTGACGTGGAAAATGACCTTGTTTTGCAGCGCCTCGCGCGGGATTTTCTTGTTGCGCGTGGTG
AACAGGGCAGAGCGGGCCGTGTCGTTTGGCATCGCTCGCATCGTGTCCGGCCACGGCGCAATATCGAACA
AGGAAAGCTGCATTTCCTTGATCTGCTGCTTCGTGTGTTTCAGCAACGCGGCCTGCTTGGCTTCGCTGAC
CTGTTTTGCCAGGTCCTCGCCGGCGGTTTTTCGCTTCTTGGTCGTCATAGTTCCTCGCGTGTCGATGGTC
ATCGACTTCGCCAAACCTGCCGCCTCCTGTTCGAGCCGACGCGAACGCTCCACGGCGGCCGATGGCGCGG
GCAGGGCAGGGGGAGCCAGTTGCACGCTGTCGCGCTCGATCTTGGCCGTAGCTTGCTGGACTATCGAGCC
GACGGACTGGAAGGTTTCGCGGGGCGCACGCATGACGGTGCGGCTTGCGATGGTTTCGGCATCCTCGGCG
GAAAACCCCGCGTCGATCAGTTCTTGCCTGTATGCCTTCCGGTCAAACGTCCGATTCATTCACCCTCCTT
GCGGGATTGCCCCGGAATTAATTCCCCGGATCGATCCGTCGATCTTGATCCCCTGCGCCATCAGATCCTT
GGCGGCAAGAAAGCCATCCAGTTTACTTTGCAGGGCTTCCCAACCTTACCAGAGGGCGCCCCAGCTGGCA
ATTCCGGTTCGCTTGCTGTCCATAAAACCGCCCAGTCTAGCTATCGCCATGTAAGCCCACTGCAAGCTAC
CTGCTTTCTCTTTGCGCTTGCGTTTTCCCTTGTCCAGATAGCCCAGTAGCTGACATTCATCCGGGGTCAG
CACCGTTTCTGCGGACTGGCTTTCTACGTGGCTGCCATTTTTGGGGTGAGGCCGTTCGCGGCCGAGGGGC
GCAGCCCCTGGGGGGATGGGAGGCCCGCGTTAGCGGGCCGGGAGGGTTCGAGAAGGGGGGGCACCCCCCT
TCGGCGTGCGCGGTCACGCGCACAGGGCGCAGCCCTGGTTAAAAACAAGGTTTATAAATATTGGTTTAAA
AGCAGGTTAAAAGACAGGTTAGCGGTGGCCGAAAAACGGGCGGAAACCCTTGCAAATGCTGGATTTTCTG
CCTGTGGACAGCCCCTCAAATGTCAATAGGTGCGCCCCTCATCTGTCAGCACTCTGCCCCTCAAGTGTCA
AGGATCGCGCCCCTCATCTGTCAGTAGTCGCGCCCCTCAAGTGTCAATACCGCAGGGCACTTATCCCCAG
GCTTGTCCACATCATCTGTGGGAAACTCGCGTAAAATCAGGCGTTTTCGCCGATTTGCGAGGCTGGCCAG
CTCCACGTCGCCGGCCGAAATCGAGCCTGCCCCTCATCTGTCAACGCCGCGCCGGGTGAGTCGGCCCCTC
AAGTGTCAACGTCCGCCCCTCATCTGTCAGTGAGGGCCAAGTTTTCCGCGAGGTATCCACAACGCCGGCG
GCCCTACATGGCTCTGCTGTAGTGAGTGGGTTGCGCTCCGGCAGCGGTCCTGATCCCCCGCAGAAAAAAA
GGATCTCAAGAAGATCCTTTGATCTTTTCTACA
